Addgene plasmid #182638: pUC57-min5UTR-hRluc-A60
Purpose: Transcription template plasmid for a minimal 5'UTR followed by Renilla luciferase open reading frame and polyA sequence
Depositing lab: Stephen Floor. Depositing organization: University of California, San Francisco (UCSF). Publication: DDX3 depletion represses translation of mRNAs with complex 5' UTRs. Calviello L, Venkataramanan S, Rogowski KJ, Wyler E, Wilkins K, Tejura M, Thai B, Krol J, Filipowicz W, Landthaler M, Floor SN. Nucleic Acids Res. 2021 May 21;49(9):5336-5350. doi: 10.1093/nar/gkab287. PubMed 33905506.
Backbone
  Vector backbone: pUC57
  Backbone size w/o insert (bp): 2840
  Total vector size (bp): 3770
  Vector type: Mammalian Expression, Luciferase
Growth in bacteria
  Bacterial resistance: Ampicillin, 100 μg/mL
  Growth temperature: 37°C
  Growth strain: DH5alpha
  Copy number: Unknown
Gene/Insert
  Gene/Insert name: Renilla luciferase, (alt name: RLuc)
  Species: Renilla reniformis
  GenBank ID: AAG54094.1
Resource information
  A portion of this plasmid was derived from a plasmid made by: Floor and Doudna, ELife, 2016
Terms and licenses: Academic/Nonprofit Terms; Industry Terms: Not Available to Industry
How to cite: pUC57-min5UTR-hRluc-A60 was a gift from Stephen Floor (Addgene plasmid # 182638 ; http://n2t.net/addgene:182638 ; RRID:Addgene_182638)
