[The description below was written by a language model from this plasmid's Addgene catalogue record and pLannotate feature annotations shown in this document.]
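Description:
pUC57-min5UTR-hRluc-A60 is a small bacterial cloning plasmid built on the pUC57 backbone that serves as a template for in vitro transcription of a Renilla luciferase reporter mRNA. It is propagated in E. coli from a high-copy ColE1/pUC-type origin and selected with ampicillin through the β-lactamase (AmpR) gene and its own promoter. The rest of the backbone consists of typical pUC-family remnants: a disrupted lacZα fragment with the lac promoter, operator and CAP binding site, plus short fragments annotated as lacI, bom and rop, none of which contribute to the reporter function. The catalogue lists a total size of 3770 bp, while the sequenced record is 3,728 nt; the record does not explain this small difference.

The payload is a bacteriophage T7 promoter followed, after only a few nucleotides, by the human codon-optimized Renilla reniformis luciferase (hRluc) open reading frame. That very short spacer corresponds to the "minimal 5′UTR" of the name. According to the stated purpose, a poly(A) sequence follows the coding region, and the name suggests a 60-nucleotide tract, although it is not annotated in the feature table. Transcription by T7 RNA polymerase would therefore yield a polyadenylated luciferase mRNA with almost no leader sequence. Although catalogued as a mammalian expression and luciferase vector, no mammalian promoter is annotated, consistent with the RNA being made in vitro and then used in translation assays. The associated work concerns DDX3-dependent translation of mRNAs with complex 5′UTRs, so a minimal-leader reporter like this would plausibly act as a baseline or control in such comparisons, though the record does not state that role.
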