Features (pLannotate 1.2.2; 12 found; start..end, strand, type, name):
    137..236     +  misc_feature   bom (fragment): basis of mobility region from pBR322
    242..399     -  CDS            lacZα (fragment): LacZα fragment of β-galactosidase; lacZ fragment
    408..426     +  promoter       T7 promoter: promoter for bacteriophage T7 RNA polymerase
    436..1371    +  CDS            hRluc: Renilla luciferase human codon-optimized
   1531..1547    -  protein_bind   lac operator: The lac repressor binds to the lac operator to inhibit transcription in E. coli. This inhibition can be relieved by adding lactose or isopropyl-β-D-thiogalactopyranoside (IPTG). lac repressor encoded by lacI
   1555..1585    -  promoter       lac promoter: promoter for the E. coli lac operon
   1600..1621    -  protein_bind   CAP binding site: CAP binding activates transcription in the presence of cAMP. E. coli catabolite activator protein
   1634..1726    -  CDS            lacI (fragment): lac repressor; lacI; The lac repressor binds to the lac operator to inhibit transcription in E. coli. This inhibition can be relieved by adding lactose or isopropyl-β-D-thiogalactopyranoside (IPTG).
   1909..2497    -  rep_origin     ori: high-copy-number ColE1/pMB1/pBR322/pUC origin of replication
   2668..3528    -  CDS            AmpR: β-lactamase; bla; confers resistance to ampicillin, carbenicillin, and related antibiotics
   3529..3633    -  promoter       AmpR promoter: bla
   3728..35      +  CDS            rop (fragment) (across the origin): Rop protein, which maintains plasmids at low copy number; rop
>Addgene plasmid #182638 | pUC57-min5UTR-hRluc-A60 | addgene full sequence | sequence record 377360 | Addgene NGS Result
TCGCGCGTTTCGGTGATGACGGTGAAAACCTCTGACACATGCAGCTCCCGGAGACGGTCACAGCTTGTCT
GTAAGCGGATGCCGGGAGCAGACAAGCCCGTCAGGGCGCGTCAGCGGGTGTTGGCGGGTGTCGGGGCTGG
CTTAACTATGCGGCATCAGAGCAGATTGTACTGAGAGTGCACCATATGCGGTGTGAAATACCGCACAGAT
GCGTAAGGAGAAAATACCGCATCAGGCGCCATTCGCCATTCAGGCTGCGCAACTGTTGGGAAGGGCGATC
GGTGCGGGCCTCTTCGCTATTACGCCAGCTGGCGAAAGGGGGATGTGCTGCAAGGCGATTAAGTTGGGTA
ACGCCAGGGTTTTCCCAGTCACGACGTTGTAAAACGACGGCCAGTGAATTCGAGCTCTAATACGACTCAC
TATAGGCTAGCCACCATGGCTTCCAAGGTGTACGACCCCGAGCAACGCAAACGCATGATCACTGGGCCTC
AGTGGTGGGCTCGCTGCAAGCAAATGAACGTGCTGGACTCCTTCATCAACTACTATGATTCCGAGAAGCA
CGCCGAGAACGCCGTGATTTTTCTGCATGGTAACGCTGCCTCCAGCTACCTGTGGAGGCACGTCGTGCCT
CACATCGAGCCCGTGGCTAGATGCATCATCCCTGATCTGATCGGAATGGGTAAGTCCGGCAAGAGCGGGA
ATGGCTCATATCGCCTCCTGGATCACTACAAGTACCTCACCGCTTGGTTCGAGCTGCTGAACCTTCCAAA
GAAAATCATCTTTGTGGGCCACGACTGGGGGGCTTGTCTGGCCTTTCACTACTCCTACGAGCACCAAGAC
AAGATCAAGGCCATCGTCCATGCTGAGAGTGTCGTGGACGTGATCGAGTCCTGGGACGAGTGGCCTGACA
TCGAGGAGGATATCGCCCTGATCAAGAGCGAAGAGGGCGAGAAAATGGTGCTTGAGAATAACTTCTTCGT
CGAGACCATGCTCCCAAGCAAGATCATGCGGAAACTGGAGCCTGAGGAGTTCGCTGCCTACCTGGAGCCA
TTCAAGGAGAAGGGCGAGGTTAGACGGCCTACCCTCTCCTGGCCTCGCGAGATCCCTCTCGTTAAGGGAG
GCAAGCCCGACGTCGTCCAGATTGTCCGCAACTACAACGCCTACCTTCGGGCCAGCGACGATCTGCCTAA
GATGTTCATCGAGTCCGACCCTGGGTTCTTTTCCAACGCTATTGTCGAGGGAGCTAAGAAGTTCCCTAAC
ACCGAGTTCGTGAAGGTGAAGGGCCTCCACTTCAGCCAGGAGGACGCTCCAGATGAAATGGGTAAGTACA
TCAAGAGCTTCGTGGAGCGCGTGCTGAAGAACGAGCAGTAATTCTAGGCGATCGCTCGAGCCCGGGAATT
CGTTTAAACCTAGAGCGGCCGCTGGCCGCCTGCAGNAAAAAAAAAAAAAAAAATGCATCTGGTTTCCTGG
TCTGTCTCCTCTCGGTTTAAGCTTGGCGTAATCATGGTCATAGCTGTTTCCTGTGTGAAATTGTTATCCG
CTCACAATTCCACACAACATACGAGCCGGAAGCATAAAGTGTAAAGCCTGGGGTGCCTAATGAGTGAGCT
AACTCACATTAATTGCGTTGCGCTCACTGCCCGCTTTCCAGTCGGGAAACCTGTCGTGCCAGCTGCATTA
ATGAATCGGCCAACGCGCGGGGAGAGGCGGTTTGCGTATTGGGCGCTCTTCCGCTTCCTCGCTCACTGAC
TCGCTGCGCTCGGTCGTTCGGCTGCGGCGAGCGGTATCAGCTCACTCAAAGGCGGTAATACGGTTATCCA
CAGAATCAGGGGATAACGCAGGAAAGAACATGTGAGCAAAAGGCCAGCAAAAGGCCAGGAACCGTAAAAA
GGCCGCGTTGCTGGCGTTTTTCCATAGGCTCCGCCCCCCTGACGAGCATCACAAAAATCGACGCTCAAGT
CAGAGGTGGCGAAACCCGACAGGACTATAAAGATACCAGGCGTTTCCCCCTGGAAGCTCCCTCGTGCGCT
CTCCTGTTCCGACCCTGCCGCTTACCGGATACCTGTCCGCCTTTCTCCCTTCGGGAAGCGTGGCGCTTTC
TCATAGCTCACGCTGTAGGTATCTCAGTTCGGTGTAGGTCGTTCGCTCCAAGCTGGGCTGTGTGCACGAA
CCCCCCGTTCAGCCCGACCGCTGCGCCTTATCCGGTAACTATCGTCTTGAGTCCAACCCGGTAAGACACG
ACTTATCGCCACTGGCAGCAGCCACTGGTAACAGGATTAGCAGAGCGAGGTATGTAGGCGGTGCTACAGA
GTTCTTGAAGTGGTGGCCTAACTACGGCTACACTAGAAGAACAGTATTTGGTATCTGCGCTCTGCTGAAG
CCAGTTACCTTCGGAAAAAGAGTTGGTAGCTCTTGATCCGGCAAACAAACCACCGCTGGTAGCGGTGGTT
TTTTTGTTTGCAAGCAGCAGATTACGCGCAGAAAAAAAGGATCTCAAGAAGATCCTTTGATCTTTTCTAC
GGGGTCTGACGCTCAGTGGAACGAAAACTCACGTTAAGGGATTTTGGTCATGAGATTATCAAAAAGGATC
TTCACCTAGATCCTTTTAAATTAAAAATGAAGTTTTAAATCAATCTAAAGTATATATGAGTAAACTTGGT
CTGACAGTTACCAATGCTTAATCAGTGAGGCACCTATCTCAGCGATCTGTCTATTTCGTTCATCCATAGT
TGCCTGACTCCCCGTCGTGTAGATAACTACGATACGGGAGGGCTTACCATCTGGCCCCAGTGCTGCAATG
ATACCGCGAGACCCACGCTCACCGGCTCCAGATTTATCAGCAATAAACCAGCCAGCCGGAAGGGCCGAGC
GCAGAAGTGGTCCTGCAACTTTATCCGCCTCCATCCAGTCTATTAATTGTTGCCGGGAAGCTAGAGTAAG
TAGTTCGCCAGTTAATAGTTTGCGCAACGTTGTTGCCATTGCTACAGGCATCGTGGTGTCACGCTCGTCG
TTTGGTATGGCTTCATTCAGCTCCGGTTCCCAACGATCAAGGCGAGTTACATGATCCCCCATGTTGTGCA
AAAAAGCGGTTAGCTCCTTCGGTCCTCCGATCGTTGTCAGAAGTAAGTTGGCCGCAGTGTTATCACTCAT
GGTTATGGCAGCACTGCATAATTCTCTTACTGTCATGCCATCCGTAAGATGCTTTTCTGTGACTGGTGAG
TACTCAACCAAGTCATTCTGAGAATAGTGTATGCGGCGACCGAGTTGCTCTTGCCCGGCGTCAATACGGG
ATAATACCGCGCCACATAGCAGAACTTTAAAAGTGCTCATCATTGGAAAACGTTCTTCGGGGCGAAAACT
CTCAAGGATCTTACCGCTGTTGAGATCCAGTTCGATGTAACCCACTCGTGCACCCAACTGATCTTCAGCA
TCTTTTACTTTCACCAGCGTTTCTGGGTGAGCAAAAACAGGAAGGCAAAATGCCGCAAAAAAGGGAATAA
GGGCGACACGGAAATGTTGAATACTCATACTCTTCCTTTTTCAATATTATTGAAGCATTTATCAGGGTTA
TTGTCTCATGAGCGGATACATATTTGAATGTATTTAGAAAAATAAACAAATAGGGGTTCCGCGCACATTT
CCCCGAAAAGTGCCACCTGACGTCTAAGAAACCATTATTATCATGACATTAACCTATAAAAATAGGCGTA
TCACGAGGCCCTTTCGTC
